>Addgene plasmid #40381 | pBACgus/LRRK2 C-His_G2019S | depositor full sequence | sequence record 52058 | pBACgus/LRRK2 C-His_G2019S sequence 8374 bps
GGAACGGCTCCGCCCACTATTAATGAAATTAAAAATTCCAATTTTAAAAAACGCAGCAAGAGAAACATTT
GTATGAAAGAATGCGTAGAAGGAAAGAAAAATGTCGTCGACATGCTGAACAACAAGATTAATATGCCTCC
GTGTATAAAAAAAATATTGAACGATTTGAAAGAAAACAATGTACCGCGCGGCGGTATGTACAGGAAGAGG
TTTATACTAAACTGTTACATTGCAAACGTGGTTTCGTGTGCCAAGTGTGAAAACCGATGTTTAATCAAGG
CTCTGACGCATTTCTACAACCACGACTCCAAGTGTGTGGGTGAAGTCATGCATCTTTTAATCAAATCCCA
AGATGTGTATAAACCACCAAACTGCCAAAAAATGAAAACTGTCGACAAGCTCTGTCCGTTTGCTGGCAAC
TGCAAGGGTCTCAATCCTATTTGTAATTATTGAATAATAAAACAATTATAAATGCTAAATTTGTTTTTTA
TTAACGATACAAACCAAACGCAACAAGAACATTTGTAGTATTATCTATAATTGAAAACGCGTAGTTATAA
TCGCTGAGGTAATATTTAAAATCATTTTCAAATGATTCACAGTTAATTTGCGACAATATAATTTTATTTT
CACATAAACTAGACGCCTTGTCGTCTTCTTCTTCGTATTCCTTCTCTTTTTCATTTTTCTCTTCATAAAA
ATTAACATAGTTATTATCGTATCCATATATGTATCTATCGTATAGAGTAAATTTTTTGTTGTCATAAATA
TATATGTCTTTTTTAATGGGGTGTATAGTACCGCTGCGCATAGTTTTTCTGTAATTTACAACAGTGCTAT
TTTCTGGTAGTTCTTCGGAGTGTGTTGCTTTAATTATTAAATTTATATAATCAATGAATTTGGGATCGTC
GGTTTTGTACAATATGTTGCCGGCATAGTACGCAGCTTCTTCTAGTTCAATTACACCATTTTTTAGCAGC
ACCGGATTAACATAACTTTCCAAAATGTTGTACGAACCGTTAAACAAAAACAGTTCACCTCCCTTTTCTA
TACTATTGTCTGCGAGCAGTTGTTTGTTGTTAAAAATAACAGCCATTGTAATGAGACGCACAAACTAATA
TCACAAACTGGAAATGTCTATCAATATATAGTTGCTGATCAGATCCTCATTGTTTGCCTCCCTGCTGCGG
TTTTTCACCGAAGTTCATGCCAGTCCAGCGTTTTTGCAGCAGAAAAGCCGCCGACTTCGGTTTGCGGTCG
CGAGTGAAGATCCCTTTCTTGTTACCGCCAACGCGCAATATGCCTTGCGAGGTCGCAAAATCGGCGAAAT
TCCATACCTGTTCACCGACGACGGCGCTGACGCGATCAAAGACGCGGTGATACATATCCAGCCATGCACA
CTGATACTCTTCACTCCACATGTCGGTGTACATTGAGTGCAGCCCGGCTAACGTATCCACGCCGTATTCG
GTGATGATAATCGGCTGATGCAGTTTCTCCTGCCAGGCCAGAAGTTCTTTTTCCAGTACCTTCTCTGCCG
TTTCCAAATCGCCGCTTTGGACATACCATCCGTAATAACGGTTCAGGCACAGCACATCAAAGAGATCGCT
GATGGTATCGGTGTGAGCGTCGCAGAACATTACATTGACGCAGGTGATCGGACGCGTCGGGTCGAGTTTA
CGCGTTGCTTCCGCCAGTGGCGCGAAATATTCCCGTGCACCTTGCGGACGGGTATCCGGTTCGTTGGCAA
TACTCCACATCACCACGCTTGGGTGGTTTTTGTCACGCGCTATCAGCTCTTTAATCGCCTGTAAGTGCGC
TTGCTGAGTTTCCCCGTTGACTGCCTCTTCGCTGTACAGTTCTTTCGGCTTGTTGCCCGCTTCGAAACCA
ATGCCTAAAGAGAGCGAAAAGCCGACAGCAGCAGTTTCATCAATCACCACGATGCCATGTTCATCTGCCC
AGTCGAGCATCTCTTCAGCGTAAGGGTAATGCGAGGTACGGTAGGAGTTGGCCCCAATCCAGTCCATTAA
TGCGTGGTCGTGCACCATCAGCACGTTATCGAATCCTTTGCCACGTAAGTCCGCATCTTCATGACGACCA
AAGCCAGTAAAGTAGAACGGTTTGTGGTTAATCAGGAACTGTTGGCCCTTCACTGCCACTGACCGGATGC
CGACGCGAAGCGGGTAGATATCACACTCTGTCTGGCTTTTGGCTGTGACGCACAGTTCATAGAGATAACC
TTCACCCGGTTGCCAGAGGTGCGGATTCACCACTTGCAAAGTCCCGCTAGTGCCTTGTCCAGTTGCAACC
ACCTGTTGATCCGCATCACGCAGTTCAACGCTGACATCACCATTGGCCACCACCTGCCAGTCAACAGACG
CGTGGTTACAGTCTTGCGCGACATGCGTCACCACGGTGATATCGTCCACCCAGGTGTTCGGCGTGGTGTA
GAGCATTACGCTGCGATGGATTCCGGCATAGTTAAAGAAATCATGGAAGTAAGACTGCTTTTTCTTGCCG
TTTTCGTCGGTAATCACCATTCCCGGCGGGATAGTCTGCCAGTTCAGTTCGTTGTTCACACAAACGGTGA
TACGTACACTTTTCCCGGCAATAACATACGGCGTGACATCGGCTTCAAATGGCGTATAGCCGCCCTGATG
CTCCATCACTTCCTGATTATTGACCCACACTTTGCCGTAATGAGTGACCGCATCGAAACGCAGCACGATA
CGCTGGCCTGCCCAACCTTTCGGTATAAAGACTTCGCGCTGATACCAGACGTTGCCCGCATAATTACGAA
TATCTGCATCGGCGAACTGATCGTTAAAACTGCCTGGCACAGCAATTGCCCGGCTTTCTTGTAACGCGCT
TTCCCACCAACGCTGATCAATTCCACAGTTTTCGCGATCCAGACTGAATGCCCACAGGCCGTCGAGTTTT
TTGATTTCACGGGTTGGGGTTTCTACAGGACGGACCATATTTATAGGTGTAATTTATGTAGCTGTAATTT
TTACCTTATTAATATTTTTTACGCTTTGCATTCGACGACTGAACTCCCAAATATATGTTTAACTCGTCTT
GGTCGTTTGAATTTTTGTTGCTGTGTTTCCTAATATTTTCCATCACCTTAAATATGTTATTGTAATCCTC
AATGTTGAACTTGCAATTGGACACGGCATAGTTTTCCATAGTCGTGTAAAACATGGTATTGGCTGCATTG
TAATACATCCGACTGAGCGGGTACGGATCTATGTGTTTGAGCAGCCTGTTCAAAAACTCTGCATCGTCGC
AAAACGGAATTTCGTCGACAGATCTGATCATGGAGATAATTAAAATGATAACCATCTCGCAAATAAATAA
GTATTTTACTGTTTTCGTAACAGTTTTGTAATAAAAAAACCTATAAATATAGGATCCATGAACATCATGC
TCAACAACGATGAGCTCGAATTTGAACAAGCTCCAGAATTCCTGCTCGGCGACGGCTCTTTCGGCTCCGT
ATACCGTGCTGCTTATGAAGGCGAAGAAGTCGCCGTAAAGATCTTCAACAAGCACACCTCGCTCCGTCTG
CTCCGTCAGGAACTGGTCGTTCTGTGTCATCTGCACCATCCGAGCCTCATCTCCCTGCTGGCCGCTGGCA
TCCGTCCTCGTATGCTGGTGATGGAGCTGGCATCCAAGGGCTCTCTCGACCGCCTGCTGCAGCAGGACAA
GGCTTCTCTGACCCGTACTCTGCAGCATCGTATCGCTCTGCATGTAGCTGACGGCCTGCGTTATCTTCAT
TCTGCAATGATCATTTATCGCGACCTGAAACCTCATAATGTACTGCTGTTTACTCTGTACCCGAACGCTG
CCATCATCGCTAAGATTGCAGACTATAGCATTGCGCAGTACTGCTGCCGCATGGGCATTAAAACAAGCGA
AGGTACGCCGGGTTTCCGTGCTCCAGAAGTGGCTCGTGGCAACGTTATTTACAACCAGCAAGCTGACGTT
TACTCGTTCGGTCTGCTCCTGTACGATATCCTGACTACCGGCGGCCGTATCGTAGAAGGTCTGAAGTTCC
CTAACGAATTCGACGAACTGGAAATCCAGGGCAAGCTGCCAGACCCGGTTAAAGAATACGGTTGCGCTCC
GTGGCCGATGGTAGAGAAGCTCATCAAACAGTGCCTTAAAGAAAACCCTCAGGAACGTCCAACCTCTGCT
CAAGTGTTCGACATCCTTAACAGCGCTGAACTCGTCTGTCTGACTCGCCGTATTCTCCTGCCTAAGAATG
TTATCGTGGAATGTATGGTTGCTACTCACCATAACTCTCGCAACGCTTCCATCTGGCTCGGCTGTGGCCA
CACTGACCGTGGTCAGCTCAGCTTCCTGGACCTGAACACTCACCACCATCACCATCATTGATAAGCTTGC
GGCCGCACTCGAGCACCACCACCACCACCACTAACCTAGGTAGCTGAGCGCATGCAAGCTGATCCGGGTT
ATTAGTACATTTATTAAGCGCTAGATTCTGTGCGTTGTTGATTTACAGACAATTGTTGTACGTATTTTAA
TAATTCATTAAATTTATAATCTTTAGGGTGGTATGTTAGAGCGAAAATCAAATGATTTTCAGCGTCTTTA
TATCTGAATTTAAATATTAAATCCTCAATAGATTTGTAAAATAGGTTTCGATTAGTTTCAAACAAGGGTT
GTTTTTCCGAACCGATGGCTGGACTATCTAATGGATTTTCGCTCAACGCCACAAAACTTGCCAAATCTTG
TAGCAGCAATCTAGCTTTGTCGATATTCGTTTGTGTTTTGTTTTGTAATAAAGGTTCGACGTCGTTCAAA
ATATTATGCGCTTTTGTATTTCTTTCATCACTGTCGTTAGTGTACAATTGACTCGACGTAAACACGTTAA
ATAGAGCTTGGACATATTTAACATCGGGCGTGTTAGCTTTATTAGGCCGATTATCGTCGTCGTCCCAACC
CTCGTCGTTAGAAGTTGCTTCCGAAGACGATTTTGCCATAGCCACACGACGCCTATTAATTGTGTCGGCT
AACACGTCCGCGATCAAATTTGTAGTTGAGCTTTTTGGAATTATTTCTGATTGCGGGCGTTTTTGGGCGG
GTTTCAATCTAACTGTGCCCGATTTTAATTCAGACAACACGTTAGAAAGCGATGGTGCAGGCGGTGGTAA
CATTTCAGACGGCAAATCTACTAATGGCGGCGGTGGTGGAGCTGATGATAAATCTACCATCGGTGGAGGC
GCAGGCGGGGCTGGCGGCGGAGGCGGAGGCGGAGGTGGTGGCGGTGATGCAGACGGCGGTTTAGGCTCAA
ATGTCTCTTTAGGCAACACAGTCGGCACCTCAACTATTGTACTGGTTTCGGGCGCCGTTTTTGGTTTGAC
CGGTCTGAGACGAGTGCGATTTTTTTCGTTTCTAATAGCTTCCAACAATTGTTGTCTGTCGTCTAAAGGT
GCAGCGGGTTGAGGTTCCGTCGGCATTGGTGGAGCGGGCGGCAATTCAGACATCGATGGTGGTGGTGGTG
GTGGAGGCGCTGGAATGTTAGGCACGGGAGAAGGTGGTGGCGGCGGTGCCGCCGGTATAATTTGTTCTGG
TTTAGTTTGTTCGCGCACGATTGTGGGCACCGGCGCAGGCGCCGCTGGCTGCACAACGGAAGGTCGTCTG
CTTCGAGGCAGCGCTTGGGGTGGTGGCAATTCAATATTATAATTGGAATACAAATCGTAAAAATCTGCTA
TAAGCATTGTAATTTCGCTATCGTTTACCGTGCCGATATTTAACAACCGCTCAATGTAAGCAATTGTATT
GTAAAGAGATTGTCTCAAGCTCGGATCGATCCCGCACGCCGATAACAAGCCTTTTCATTTTTACTACAGC
ATTGTAGTGGCGAGACACTTCGCTGTCGTCGAGGTTTAAACGCTTCCTCGCTCACTGACTCGCTGCGCTC
GGTCGTTCGGCTGCGGCGAGCGGTATCAGCTCACTCAAAGGCGGTAATACGGTTATCCACAGAATCAGGG
GATAACGCAGGAAAGAACATGTGAGCAAAAGGCCAGCAAAAGGCCAGGAACCGTAAAAAGGCCGCGTTGC
TGGCGTTTTTCCATAGGCTCCGCCCCCCTGACGAGCATCACAAAAATCGACGCTCAAGTCAGAGGTGGCG
AAACCCGACAGGACTATAAAGATACCAGGCGTTTCCCCCTGGAAGCTCCCTCGTGCGCTCTCCTGTTCCG
ACCCTGCCGCTTACCGGATACCTGTCCGCCTTTCTCCCTTCGGGAAGCGTGGCGCTTTCTCATAGCTCAC
GCTGTAGGTATCTCAGTTCGGTGTAGGTCGTTCGCTCCAAGCTGGGCTGTGTGCACGAACCCCCCGTTCA
GCCCGACCGCTGCGCCTTATCCGGTAACTATCGTCTTGAGTCCAACCCGGTAAGACACGACTTATCGCCA
CTGGCAGCAGCCACTGGTAACAGGATTAGCAGAGCGAGGTATGTAGGCGGTGCTACAGAGTTCTTGAAGT
GGTGGCCTAACTACGGCTACACTAGAAGGACAGTATTTGGTATCTGCGCTCTGCTGAAGCCAGTTACCTT
CGGAAAAAGAGTTGGTAGCTCTTGATCCGGCAAACAAACCACCGCTGGTAGCGGTGGTTTTTTTGTTTGC
AAGCAGCAGATTACGCGCAGAAAAAAAGGATCTCAAGAAGATCCTTTGATCTTTTCTACGGGGTCTGACG
CTCAGTGGAACGAAAACTCACGTTAAGGGATTTTGGTCATGAGATTATCAAAAAGGATCTTCACCTAGAT
CCTTTTAAATTAAAAATGAAGTTTTAAATCAATCTAAAGTATATATGAGTAAACTTGGTCTGACAGTTAC
CAATGCTTAATCAGTGAGGCACCTATCTCAGCGATCTGTCTATTTCGTTCATCCATAGTTGCCTGACTCC
CCGTCGTGTAGATAACTACGATACGGGAGGGCTTACCATCTGGCCCCAGTGCTGCAATGATACCGCGAGA
CCCACGCTCACCGGCTCCAGATTTATCAGCAATAAACCAGCCAGCCGGAAGGGCCGAGCGCAGAAGTGGT
CCTGCAACTTTATCCGCCTCCATCCAGTCTATTAATTGTTGCCGGGAAGCTAGAGTAAGTAGTTCGCCAG
TTAATAGTTTGCGCAACGTTGTTGCCATTGCTACAGGCATCGTGGTGTCACGCTCGTCGTTTGGTATGGC
TTCATTCAGCTCCGGTTCCCAACGATCAAGGCGAGTTACATGATCCCCCATGTTGTGCAAAAAAGCGGTT
AGCTCCTTCGGTCCTCCGATCGTTGTCAGAAGTAAGTTGGCCGCAGTGTTATCACTCATGGTTATGGCAG
CACTGCATAATTCTCTTACTGTCATGCCATCCGTAAGATGCTTTTCTGTGACTGGTGAGTACTCAACCAA
GTCATTCTGAGAATAGTGTATGCGGCGACCGAGTTGCTCTTGCCCGGCGTCAATACGGGATAATACCGCG
CCACATAGCAGAACTTTAAAAGTGCTCATCATTGGAAAACGTTCTTCGGGGCGAAAACTCTCAAGGATCT
TACCGCTGTTGAGATCCAGTTCGATGTAACCCACTCGTGCACCCAACTGATCTTCAGCATCTTTTACTTT
CACCAGCGTTTCTGGGTGAGCAAAAACAGGAAGGCAAAATGCCGCAAAAAAGGGAATAAGGGCGACACGG
AAATGTTGAATACTCATACTCTTCCTTTTTCAATATTATTGAAGCATTTATCAGGGTTATTGTCTCATGA
GCGGATACATATTTGAATGTATTTAGAAAAATAAACAAATAGGGGTTCCGCGCACATTTCCCCGAAAAGT
GCCACCTG
[124 nt withheld, positions 7849-7972]
C
[91 nt withheld, positions 7974-8064]
A
[49 nt withheld, positions 8066-8114]
CCTTTGACGTTGGAGTCCACGTTCTTT
[37 nt withheld, positions 8142-8178]
ACCCTATCTCGGTCTATTCTTTTGATTTATAAGGGATTTTGCCGATTTCGGCCTATTGGTTAAAAAATGA
GCTGATTTAACAAAAATTTAACGCGAATTTTAACAAAATATTAACGTTTACAATTTCCCATTCGCCATTC
AGGCTGCGCAACTGTTGGGAAGGGCGATCGGTGCGGGCCTCTTCGCTATTACGCCA
Features (pLannotate 1.2.2; 14 found; start..end, strand, type, name):
    329..453     +  CDS            lef2: baculovirus late expression factor 2
    491..1096    +  CDS            ORF603: baculovirus ORF603 protein
   1167..2972    -  CDS            GUS: β-glucuronidase; uidA (or gusA) from E. coli
   2987..3302    -  promoter       p6.9 promoter: Autographa californica p6.9; baculovirus late basic protein promoter
   3317..3408    +  promoter       polyhedrin promoter: polh from Autographa californica; promoter for the baculovirus polyhedrin gene
   3421..4380    +  CDS            LRRK2 (fragment): LRRK2_HUMAN - Also known as PARK8. Experimental evidence at protein level: Swiss-Prot protein existence level 1. Serine/threonine-protein kinase which phosphorylates a broad range of proteins involved in multiple processes such as neuronal plasticity, autophagy, and vesicle trafficking (PubMed:20949042, PubMed:22012985, PubMed:26824392, PubMed:29125462, PubMed:28720718, PubMed:29127255, PubMed:30398148, PubMed:29212815, PubMed:30635421, PubMed:21850687, PubMed:23395371, PubMed:17114044, PubMed:24687852, PubMed:26014385, PubMed:25201882). Is a key regulator of RAB GTPases by regulating the GTP/
   4424..4441    +  CDS            9xHis (fragment): 9xHis affinity tag
   4478..5835    +  misc_recomb    baculovirus recombination region (ORF1629): contains part of ORF1629
   5833..5910    -  CDS            P61 (fragment): P78_NPVAC - Experimental evidence at protein level: Swiss-Prot protein existence level 1. Plays a role in the transport of the nucleocapsids from the cytoplasm toward the host nucleus together with the host actin- polymerizing Arp2/3 complex. From Autographa californica nuclear polyhedrosis virus (AcMNPV).
   6098..6686    -  rep_origin     ori: high-copy-number ColE1/pMB1/pBR322/pUC origin of replication
   6857..7717    -  CDS            AmpR: β-lactamase; bla; confers resistance to ampicillin, carbenicillin, and related antibiotics
   7718..7822    -  promoter       AmpR promoter: bla
   7849..8304    +  rep_origin     f1 ori (sequence partly withheld): f1 bacteriophage origin of replication; arrow indicates direction of (+) strand synthesis
   8309..1       -  CDS            lacZα (fragment) (across the origin): LacZα fragment of β-galactosidase; lacZ fragment
