[The description below was written by a language model from this plasmid's Addgene catalogue record and pLannotate feature annotations shown in this document.]
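Description:
pBACgus/LRRK2 C-His_G2019S is a baculovirus transfer plasmid built on the Novagen pBACgus backbone, designed to generate recombinant Autographa californica-type baculovirus for protein production in insect cells. In bacteria it is maintained as a high-copy plasmid through a ColE1/pUC-type origin and selected with ampicillin via the β-lactamase gene. An f1 phage origin and a residual lacZα fragment are also annotated in the 8,374-nt depositor sequence.

The payload is a fragment of human LRRK2 covering amino acids 1867–2186, a span that includes the position of the Parkinson's disease-associated G2019S substitution carried by this construct. The fragment sits downstream of the very late, strong polyhedrin (polH) promoter and is followed by a C-terminal 6xHis tag for metal-affinity purification; the annotation software labels this tag as a partial 9xHis, consistent with six histidine codons. The insert was placed between BamHI and HindIII sites, both destroyed during cloning.

Oriented divergently from the expression cassette, the p6.9 late basic protein promoter drives E. coli β-glucuronidase (GUS), which provides a colorimetric reporter for identifying recombinant virus. The whole region is flanked on one side by lef2/ORF603 sequences and on the other by the ORF1629 recombination region. These flanks mediate homologous recombination with baculoviral DNA at the polyhedrin locus, transferring both cassettes into the viral genome. The record does not state a specific application, but the design suits expression and purification of His-tagged mutant LRRK2 fragment for biochemical studies.
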