Addgene plasmid #40381: pBACgus/LRRK2 C-His_G2019S
Depositing lab: Michael J Fox Foundation MJFF. Depositing organization: Michael J Fox Foundation.
Backbone
  Vector backbone: pBACgus
  Backbone manufacturer: Novagen
  Vector type: Baculovirus
Growth in bacteria
  Bacterial resistance: Ampicillin, 100 μg/mL
  Growth temperature: 37°C
  Growth strain: Top10
  Copy number: High Copy
Gene/Insert
  Gene/Insert name: LRRK2
  Species: H. sapiens (human)
  Mutation: aa1867-2186, G2019S
  Entrez Gene: LRRK2 (a.k.a. AURA17, DARDARIN, PARK8, RIPK7, ROCO2)
  Promoter: polH
  Tag / fusion protein: 6xHis (C terminal on insert)
  Cloning method: Restriction Enzyme; 5′ cloning site BamHI (destroyed during cloning); 3′ cloning site HindIII (destroyed during cloning)
  Sequencing primers: 5′ DSP2466For:GAATTTCGTCGACAGATC; 3′ DSP2466Rev:AATAACCCGGATCAGCTT
Terms and licenses: Academic/Nonprofit Terms; Industry Terms
How to cite: pBACgus/LRRK2 C-His_G2019S was a gift from Michael J Fox Foundation MJFF (Addgene plasmid # 40381 ; http://n2t.net/addgene:40381 ; RRID:Addgene_40381)
