>Addgene plasmid #40381 | pBACgus/LRRK2 C-His_G2019S | addgene partial sequence | sequence record 53011 | DSP2466Rev 5'-AATAACCCGGATCAGCTT-3'
TTAGTGGTGGTGGTGGTGGTGCTCGAGTGCGGCCGCAAGCTTTCAATGATGGTGATGGTGGTGAGTGTTC
AGGTCCAGGAAGCTGAGCTGACCACGGTCAGTGTGGCCACAGCCGAGCCAGATGGAAGCGTTGCGAGAGT
TATGGTGAGTAGCAACCATACATTCCACGATAACATTCTTAGGCAGGAGAATACGGCGAGTCAGACAGAC
GAGTTCAGCGCTGTTAAGGATGTCGAACACTTGAGCAGAGGTTGGACGTTCCTGAGGGTTTTCTTTAAGG
CACTGTTTGATGAGCTTCTCTACCATCGGCCACGGAGCGCAACCGTATTCTTTAACCGGGTCTGGCAGCT
TGCCCTGGATTTCCAGTTCGTCGAATTCGTTAGGGAACTTCAGACCTTCTACGATACGGCCGCCGGTAGT
CAGGATATCGTACAGGAGCAGACCGAACGAGTAAACGTCAGCTTGCTGGTTGTAAATAACGTTGCCACGA
GCCACTTCTGGAGCACGGAAACCCGGCGTACCTTCGCTTGTTTTAATGCCCATGCGGCAGCAGTACTGCG
CAATGCTATAGTCTGCAATCTTAGCGATGATGGCAGCGTTCGGGTACAGAGTAAACAGCAGTACATTATG
AGGTTTCAGGTCGCGATAAATGATCATTGCAGAATGAAGATAACGCAGGCCGTCAGCTACATGCAGAGCG
ATACGATGCTGCAGAGTACGGGTCAGAGAAGCCTTGTCCTGCTGCAGCAGGCGGTCGAGAGAGCCCTTGG
ATGCCAGCTCCATCACCAGCATACGAGGACGGATGCCAGCGGCCAGCAGGGAGATGAGGCTCGGATGGTG
CAGATGACACAGAACGACCAGTTCCTGACGGAGCAGACGGAGCGAGGTGTGCTTGTTGAAGATCTTTACG
GCGACTTCTTCGCCTTCATAAGCAGCACGGTATACGGAGCCGAAAGAGCCGTCG
