>Addgene plasmid #40381 | pBACgus/LRRK2 C-His_G2019S | addgene partial sequence | sequence record 53014 | DSP2466For 5'-GAATTTCGTCGACAGATC-3'
ATAAGTATTTTACTGTTTTCGTAACAGTTTTGTAATAAAAAAACCTATAAATATAGGATCCATGAACATC
ATGCTCAACAACGATGAGCTCGAATTTGAACAAGCTCCAGAATTCCTGCTCGGCGACGGCTCTTTCGGCT
CCGTATACCGTGCTGCTTATGAAGGCGAAGAAGTCGCCGTAAAGATCTTCAACAAGCACACCTCGCTCCG
TCTGCTCCGTCAGGAACTGGTCGTTCTGTGTCATCTGCACCATCCGAGCCTCATCTCCCTGCTGGCCGCT
GGCATCCGTCCTCGTATGCTGGTGATGGAGCTGGCATCCAAGGGCTCTCTCGACCGCCTGCTGCAGCAGG
ACAAGGCTTCTCTGACCCGTACTCTGCAGCATCGTATCGCTCTGCATGTAGCTGACGGCCTGCGTTATCT
TCATTCTGCAATGATCATTTATCGCGACCTGAAACCTCATAATGTACTGCTGTTTACTCTGTACCCGAAC
GCTGCCATCATCGCTAAGATTGCAGACTATAGCATTGCGCAGTACTGCTGCCGCATGGGCATTAAAACAA
GCGAAGGTACGCCGGGTTTCCGTGCTCCAGAAGTGGCTCGTGGCAACGTTATTTACAACCAGCAAGCTGA
CGTTTACTCGTTCGGTCTGCTCCTGTACGATATCCTGACTACCGGCGGCCGTATCGTAGAAGGTCTGAAG
TTCCCTAACGAATTCGACGAACTGGAAATCCAGGGCAAGCTGCCAGACCCGGTTAAAGAATACGGTTGCG
CTCCGTGGCCGATGGTAGAGAAGCTCATCAAACAGTGCCTTAAAGAAAACCCTCAGGAACGTCCAACCTC
TGCTCAAGTGTTCGACATCCTTAACAGCGCTGAACTCG
